>Addgene plasmid #117351 | pmiRGLO-LFNG-203 | addgene full sequence | sequence record 231735 | Addgene NGS Result
ACGATGCGTCCGGCGTAGAGGATCGAGATCTACCGGGTAGGGGAGGCGCTTTTCCCAAGGCAGTCTGGAG
CATGCGCTTTAGCAGCCCCGCTGGGCACTTGGCGCTACACAAGTGGCCTCTGGCCTCGCACACATTCCAC
ATCCACCGGTAGGCGCCAACCGGCTCCGTTCTTTGGTGGCCCCTTCGCGCCACCTTCTACTCCTCCCCTA
GTCAGGAAGTTCCCCCCCGCCCCGCAGCTCGCGTCGTGCAGGACGTGACAAATGGAAGTAGCACGTCTCA
CTAGTCTCGTGCAGATGGACAGCACCGCTGAGCAATGGAAGCGGGTAGGCCTTTGGGGCAGCGGCCAATA
GCAGCTTTGCTCCTTCGCTTTCTGGGCTCAGAGGCTGGGAAGGGGTGGGTCCGGGGGCGGGCTCAGGGGC
GGGCTCAGGGGCGGGGCGGGCGCCCGAAGGTCCTCCGGAGGCCCGGCATTCTGCACGCTTCAAAAGCGCA
CGTCTGCCGCGCTGTTCTCCTCTTCCTCATCTCCGGGCCTTTCGACCTGCAGCCCAAGCTTGGCAATCCG
GTACTGTTGGTAAAGCCACCATGGAAGATGCCAAAAACATTAAGAAGGGCCCAGCGCCATTCTACCCACT
CGAAGACGGGACCGCCGGCGAGCAGCTGCACAAAGCCATGAAGCGCTACGCCCTGGTGCCCGGCACCATC
GCCTTTACCGACGCACATATCGAGGTGGACATTACCTACGCCGAGTACTTCGAGATGAGCGTTCGGCTGG
CAGAAGCTATGAAGCGCTATGGGCTGAATACAAACCATCGGATCGTGGTGTGCAGCGAGAATAGCTTGCA
GTTCTTCATGCCCGTGTTGGGTGCCCTGTTCATCGGTGTGGCTGTGGCCCCAGCTAACGACATCTACAAC
GAGCGCGAGCTGCTGAACAGCATGGGCATCAGCCAGCCCACCGTCGTATTCGTGAGCAAGAAAGGGCTGC
AAAAGATCCTCAACGTGCAAAAGAAGCTACCGATCATACAAAAGATCATCATCATGGATAGCAAGACCGA
CTACCAGGGCTTCCAAAGCATGTACACCTTCGTGACTTCCCATTTGCCACCCGGCTTCAACGAGTACGAC
TTCGTGCCCGAGAGCTTCGACCGGGACAAAACCATCGCCCTGATCATGAACAGTAGTGGCAGTACCGGAT
TGCCCAAGGGCGTAGCCCTACCGCACCGCACCGCTTGTGTCCGATTCAGTCATGCCCGCGACCCCATCTT
CGGCAACCAGATCATCCCCGACACCGCTATCCTCAGCGTGGTGCCATTTCACCACGGCTTCGGCATGTTC
ACCACGCTGGGCTACTTGATCTGCGGCTTTCGGGTCGTGCTCATGTACCGCTTCGAGGAGGAGCTATTCT
TGCGCAGCTTGCAAGACTATAAGATTCAATCTGCCCTGCTGGTGCCCACACTATTTAGCTTCTTCGCTAA
GAGCACTCTCATCGACAAGTACGACCTAAGCAACTTGCACGAGATCGCCAGCGGCGGGGCGCCGCTCAGC
AAGGAGGTAGGTGAGGCCGTGGCCAAACGCTTCCACCTACCAGGCATCCGCCAGGGCTACGGCCTGACAG
AAACAACCAGCGCCATTCTGATCACCCCCGAAGGGGACGACAAGCCTGGCGCAGTAGGCAAGGTGGTGCC
CTTCTTCGAGGCTAAGGTGGTGGACTTGGACACCGGTAAGACACTGGGTGTGAACCAGCGCGGCGAGCTG
TGCGTCCGTGGCCCCATGATCATGAGCGGCTACGTTAACAACCCCGAGGCTACAAACGCTCTCATCGACA
AGGACGGCTGGCTGCACAGCGGCGACATCGCCTACTGGGACGAGGACGAGCACTTCTTCATCGTGGACCG
GCTGAAGAGCCTGATCAAATACAAGGGCTACCAGGTAGCCCCAGCCGAACTGGAGAGCATCCTGCTGCAA
CACCCCAACATCTTCGACGCCGGGGTCGCCGGCCTGCCCGACGACGATGCCGGCGAGCTGCCCGCCGCAG
TCGTCGTGCTGGAACACGGTAAAACCATGACCGAGAAGGAGATCGTGGACTATGTGGCCAGCCAGGTTAC
AACCGCCAAGAAGCTGCGCGGTGGTGTTGTGTTCGTGGACGAGGTGCCTAAAGGACTGACCGGCAAGTTG
GACGCCCGCAAGATCCGCGAGATTCTCATTAAGGCCAAGAAGGGCGGCAAGATCGCCGTGTAATTCTAGT
TGTTTAAACGAGCTCGGGCACGGAGCAGCTGATGCCCAAGGTCCAGCAGCCATGCTGGTGGGCTGGGGAG
GCGCTCAGACTCCAAGCCAGGCAGGCCGTGGGTCCGGCCGCCCCACAGCTGGTAATGCTGCACCTCCCTC
TCCTGTGATGTGGCCCCAGGCCCCGACCCCGCTCAGGGGTGGTGGGAAGAGTCCTGGAGAGCAGGAGCAG
TGCCGGAGCCCCCACTGCAGCTGGTCCCAGCCCCTGCAGAGATCCAGACGCTTGTTTTTTAAATACAGCA
GCTCTGCGGTGCTTTTCCTTCCTCAAAAGTCGACCTGCAGGCATGCAAGCTGATCCGGCTGCTAACAAAG
CCCGAAAGGAAGCTGAGTTGGCTGCTGCCACCGCTGAGCAATAACTAGCATAACCCCTTGGGGCGGCCGC
TTCGAGCAGACATGATAAGATACATTGATGAGTTTGGACAAACCACAACTAGAATGCAGTGAAAAAAATG
CTTTATTTGTGAAATTTGTGATGCTATTGCTTTATTTGTAACCATTATAAGCTGCAATAAACAAGTTAAC
AACAACAATTGCATTCATTTTATGTTTCAGGTTCAGGGGGAGATGTGGGAGGTTTTTTTAAGCAAGTAAA
ACCTCTACAAATGTGGTAAAATCGAATTTTAACAAAATATTAACGCTTACAATTTCCTGATGCGGTATTT
TCTCCTTACGCATCTGTGCGGTATTTCACACCGCATACGCGGATCTGCGCAGCACCATGGCCTGAAATAA
CCTCTGAAAGAGGAACTTGGTTAGGTACCTTCTGAGGCGGAAAGAACCAGCTGTGGAATGTGTGTCAGTT
AGGGTGTGGAAAGTCCCCAGGCTCCCCAGCAGGCAGAAGTATGCAAAGCATGCATCTCAATTAGTCAGCA
ACCAGGTGTGGAAAGTCCCCAGGCTCCCCAGCAGGCAGAAGTATGCAAAGCATGCATCTCAATTAGTCAG
CAACCATAGTCCCGCCCCTAACTCCGCCCATCCCGCCCCTAACTCCGCCCAGTTCCGCCCATTCTCCGCC
CCATGGCTGACTAATTTTTTTTATTTATGCAGAGGCCGAGGCCGCCTCGGCCTCTGAGCTATTCCAGAAG
TAGTGAGGAGGCTTTTTTGGAGGCCTAGGCTTTTGCAAAAAGCTTGATTCTTCTGACACAACAGTCTCGA
ACCAAAGGCTGGAGCCACCATGGCTTCCAAGGTGTACGACCCCGAGCAACGCAAACGCATGATCACTGGG
CCTCAGTGGTGGGCTCGCTGCAAGCAAATGAACGTGCTGGACTCCTTCATCAACTACTATGATTCCGAGA
AGCACGCCGAGAACGCCGTGATTTTTCTGCATGGTAACGCTGCCTCCAGCTACCTGTGGAGGCACGTCGT
GCCTCACATCGAGCCCGTGGCTAGATGCATCATCCCTGATCTGATCGGAATGGGTAAGTCCGGCAAGAGC
GGGAATGGCTCATATCGCCTCCTGGATCACTACAAGTACCTCACCGCTTGGTTCGAGCTGCTGAACCTTC
CAAAGAAAATCATCTTTGTGGGCCACGACTGGGGGGCTTGTCTGGCCTTTCACTACTCCTACGAGCACCA
AGACAAGATCAAGGCCATCGTCCATGCTGAGAGTGTCGTGGACGTGATCGAGTCCTGGGACGAGTGGCCT
GACATCGAGGAGGATATCGCCCTGATCAAGAGCGAAGAGGGCGAGAAAATGGTGCTTGAGAATAACTTCT
TCGTCGAGACCATGCTCCCAAGCAAGATCATGCGGAAACTGGAGCCTGAGGAGTTCGCTGCCTACCTGGA
GCCATTCAAGGAGAAGGGCGAGGTTAGACGGCCTACCCTCTCCTGGCCTCGCGAGATCCCTCTCGTTAAG
GGAGGCAAGCCCGACGTCGTCCAGATTGTCCGCAACTACAACGCCTACCTTCGGGCCAGCGACGATCTGC
CTAAGATGTTCATCGAGTCCGACCCTGGGTTCTTTTCCAACGCTATTGTCGAGGGAGCTAAGAAGTTCCC
TAACACCGAGTTCGTGAAGGTGAAGGGCCTCCACTTCAGCCAGGAGGACGCTCCAGATGAAATGGGTAAG
TACATCAAGAGCTTCGTGGAGCGCGTGCTGAAGAACGAGCAGACCGGTGGTGGGAGCGGAGGTGGCGGAT
CAGGTGGCGGAGGCTCCGGAGGGATTGAACAAGATGGATTGCACGCAGGTTCTCCGGCCGCTTGGGTGGA
GAGGCTATTCGGCTATGACTGGGCACAACAGACAATCGGCTGCTCTGATGCCGCCGTGTTCCGGCTGTCA
GCGCAGGGGCGCCCGGTTCTTTTTGTCAAGACCGACCTGTCCGGTGCCCTGAATGAACTGCAGGACGAGG
CAGCGCGGCTATCGTGGCTGGCCACGACGGGCGTTCCTTGCGCAGCTGTGCTCGACGTTGTCACTGAAGC
GGGAAGGGACTGGCTGCTATTGGGCGAAGTGCCGGGGCAGGATCTCCTGTCATCTCACCTTGCTCCTGCC
GAGAAAGTATCCATCATGGCTGATGCAATGCGGCGGCTGCATACGCTTGATCCGGCTACCTGCCCATTCG
ACCACCAAGCGAAACATCGCATCGAGCGAGCACGTACTCGGATGGAAGCCGGTCTTGTCGATCAGGATGA
TCTGGACGAAGAGCATCAGGGGCTCGCGCCAGCCGAACTGTTCGCCAGGCTCAAGGCGCGCATGCCCGAC
GGCGAGGATCTCGTCGTGACCCATGGCGATGCCTGCTTGCCGAATATCATGGTGGAAAATGGCCGCTTTT
CTGGATTCATCGACTGTGGCCGGCTGGGTGTGGCGGACCGCTATCAGGACATAGCGTTGGCTACCCGTGA
TATTGCTGAAGAGCTTGGCGGCGAATGGGCTGACCGCTTCCTCGTGCTTTACGGTATCGCCGCTCCCGAT
TCGCAGCGCATCGCCTTCTATCGCCTTCTTGACGAGTTCTTCTGAGCGGGACTCTGGGGTTCGAAATGAC
CGACCAAGCGACGCCCAACCTGCCATCACGATGGCCGCAATAAAATATCTTTATTTTCATTACATCTGTG
TGTTGGTTTTTTGTGTGAATCGATAGCGATAAGGATCCTCTTTGCGCTTGCGTTTTCCCTTGTCCAGATA
GCCCAGTAGCTGACATTCATCCGGGGTCAGCACCGTTTCTGCGGACTGGCTTTCTACGTAATGGTTTCTT
AGACGTCAGGTGGCACTTTTCGGGGAAATGTGCGCGGAACCCCTATTTGTTTATTTTTCTAAATACATTC
AAATATGTATCCGCTCATGAGACAATAACCCTGATAAATGCTTCAATAATATTGAAAAAGGAAGAGTATG
AGTATTCAACATTTCCGTGTCGCCCTTATTCCCTTTTTTGCGGCATTTTGCCTTCCTGTTTTTGCTCACC
CAGAAACGCTGGTGAAAGTAAAAGATGCTGAAGATCAGTTGGGTGCACGAGTGGGTTACATCGAACTGGA
TCTCAACAGCGGTAAGATCCTTGAGAGTTTTCGCCCCGAAGAACGTTTTCCAATGATGAGCACTTTCAAA
GTTCTGCTATGTGGCGCGGTATTATCCCGTATTGACGCCGGGCAAGAGCAACTCGGTCGCCGCATACACT
ATTCTCAGAATGACTTGGTTGAGTACTCACCAGTCACAGAAAAGCATCTTACGGATGGCATGACAGTAAG
AGAATTATGCAGTGCTGCCATAACCATGAGTGATAACACTGCGGCCAACTTACTTCTGACAACTATCGGA
GGACCGAAGGAGCTAACCGCTTTTTTGCACAACATGGGGGATCATGTAACTCGCCTTGATCGTTGGGAAC
CGGAGCTGAATGAAGCCATACCAAACGACGAGCGTGACACCACGATGCCTGTAGCAATGGCAACAACGTT
GCGCAAACTATTAACTGGCGAACTACTTACTCTAGCTTCCCGGCAACAATTAATAGACTGGATGGAGGCG
GATAAAGTTGCAGGACCACTTCTGCGCTCGGCCCTTCCGGCTGGCTGGTTTATTGCTGATAAATCTGGAG
CCGGTGAGCGTGGGTCTCGCGGTATCATTGCAGCACTGGGGCCAGATGGTAAGCCCTCCCGTATCGTAGT
TATCTACACGACGGGGAGTCAGGCAACTATGGATGAACGAAATAGACAGATCGCTGAGATAGGTGCCTCA
CTGATTAAGCATTGGTAATTCGAAATGACCGACCAAGCGACGCCCAACCGGTATCAGCTCACTCAAAGGC
GGTAATACGGTTATCCACAGAATCAGGGGATAACGCAGGAAAGAACATGTGAGCAAAAGGCCAGCAAAAG
GCCAGGAACCGTAAAAAGGCCGCGTTGCTGGCGTTTTTCCATAGGCTCCGCCCCCCTGACGAGCATCACA
AAAATCGACGCTCAAGTCAGAGGTGGCGAAACCCGACAGGACTATAAAGATACCAGGCGTTTCCCCCTGG
AAGCTCCCTCGTGCGCTCTCCTGTTCCGACCCTGCCGCTTACCGGATACCTGTCCGCCTTTCTCCCTTCG
GGAAGCGTGGCGCTTTCTCATAGCTCACGCTGTAGGTATCTCAGTTCGGTGTAGGTCGTTCGCTCCAAGC
TGGGCTGTGTGCACGAACCCCCCGTTCAGCCCGACCGCTGCGCCTTATCCGGTAACTATCGTCTTGAGTC
CAACCCGGTAAGACACGACTTATCGCCACTGGCAGCAGCCACTGGTAACAGGATTAGCAGAGCGAGGTAT
GTAGGCGGTGCTACAGAGTTCTTGAAGTGGTGGCCTAACTACGGCTACACTAGAAGGACAGTATTTGGTA
TCTGCGCTCTGCTGAAGCCAGTTACCTTCGGAAAAAGAGTTGGTAGCTCTTGATCCGGCAAACAAACCAC
CGCTGGTAGCGGTGGTTTTTTTGTTTGCAAGCAGCAGATTACGCGCAGAAAAAAAGGATTTCAAGAAGAT
CCTTTGATCTTTTCTACGGGGTCTGACGCTCAGTGGAACGAAAACTCACGTTAAGGGATTTTGGTCATGA
GATTATCAAAAAGGATCTTCACCTAGATCCTTTTATAGTCCGGAAATACAGGAACGCACGCTGGATGGCC
CTTCGCTGGGATGGTGAAACCATGAAAAATGGCAGCTTCAGTGGATTAAGTGGGGGTAATGTGGCCTGTA
CCCTCTGGTTGCATAGGTATTCATACGGTTAAAATTTATCAGGCGCGATTGCGGCAGTTTTTCGGGTGGT
TTGTTGCCATTTTTACCTGTCTGCTGCCGTGATCGCGCTGAACGCGTTTTAGCGGTGCGTACAATTAAGG
GATTATGGTAAATCCACTTACTGTCTGCCCTCGTAGCCATCGAGATAAACCGCAGTACTCCGGCC
Features (pLannotate 1.2.2; 18 found; start..end, strand, type, name):
     35..534     +  promoter       PGK promoter: mouse phosphoglycerate kinase 1 promoter
    581..2233    +  CDS            luciferase: firefly luciferase synthetic luc2 version of the luciferase gene
   2548..2571    +  misc_feature   MCS (fragment): pUC18/19 multiple cloning site
   2578..2627    +  CDS            SET1 (fragment): solubility-enhancement tag derived from T7 phage gene 10B
   2635..2654    +  terminator     T7 terminator (fragment): transcription terminator for bacteriophage T7 RNA polymerase
   2676..2797    -  polyA_signal   SV40 poly(A) signal: SV40 polyadenylation signal
   2820..2888    -  CDS            large T antigen (fragment): large T antigen from SV40 (simian virus 40)
   2893..2925    +  rep_origin     M13 ori (fragment): M13 bacteriophage origin of replication; arrow indicates direction of (+) strand synthesis
   2926..2977    -  misc_feature   bom (fragment): basis of mobility region from pBR322
   3042..3399    +  promoter       SV40 promoter: SV40 enhancer and early promoter
   3450..4382    +  CDS            hRluc: Renilla luciferase human codon-optimized
   4433..5225    +  CDS            NeoR/KanR (fragment): aminoglycoside phosphotransferase from Tn5; aph(3')-II (or nptII); confers resistance to neomycin, kanamycin, and G418 (Geneticin®)
   5289..5337    +  polyA_signal   poly(A) signal: synthetic polyadenylation signal
   5358..5450    -  CDS            tnpA (fragment): TN5P_ECOLX - Also known as tnp. Experimental evidence at protein level: Swiss-Prot protein existence level 1. Mediates transposition of transposon Tn5 by a 'cut and paste' mechanism. First, the monomeric transposase binds the 19 bp inverted DNA repeats flanking the transposon. Then, dimerization of the DNA- bound transposase creates a synaptic DNA complex. After nicking of the first DNA strand, excision of the transposon proceeds through a series of intermediates. The transposase then mediates the insertion of the transposon at a new site by strand transfer. The activity of the wild- type tran
   5493..5597    +  promoter       AmpR promoter: bla
   5598..6458    +  CDS            AmpR: β-lactamase; bla; confers resistance to ampicillin, carbenicillin, and related antibiotics
   6616..7204    -  rep_origin     ori: high-copy-number ColE1/pMB1/pBR322/pUC origin of replication
   7320..7603    +  misc_feature   cer region: ColE1-derived recombination site that helps to maintain plasmids as monomers
