[The description below was written by a language model from this plasmid's Addgene catalogue record and pLannotate feature annotations shown in this document.]
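Description:
pmiRGLO-LFNG-203 is a mammalian dual-luciferase reporter plasmid built on the Promega pmiRGLO backbone and designed to test whether a 3' untranslated region is targeted by a microRNA. It is maintained in E. coli as a high-copy plasmid through a ColE1/pUC-type origin, with ampicillin selection from the β-lactamase gene. A ColE1 cer site is also annotated, which helps keep the plasmid monomeric. For mammalian cells, the backbone carries a neomycin phosphotransferase marker that allows G418 selection.

The test cassette consists of the mouse PGK-1 promoter driving the synthetic firefly luciferase gene luc2. A 291 bp human 3' UTR fragment, recorded as LFNG-203 and presumably corresponding to that LFNG transcript isoform, was inserted downstream of luc2 by Gibson assembly, destroying the flanking NheI and XbaI cloning sites. The insert itself is not annotated in the feature table, but the unannotated gap between the luciferase coding sequence and the residual polylinker is consistent with its position, upstream of an SV40 polyadenylation signal. Because the UTR becomes part of the firefly luciferase mRNA, microRNA binding to it lowers firefly signal.

A second unit, in which the SV40 enhancer/early promoter drives human codon-optimised Renilla luciferase followed by the neomycin resistance coding sequence and a synthetic poly(A) signal, provides an internal control on the same plasmid for normalising transfection efficiency and expression. Several short fragment hits in the table (SET1, large T antigen, M13 ori, bom, tnpA) appear to be backbone remnants rather than functional elements. The associated work studied the miR-124 regulatory network in human neurogenesis, suggesting the construct was used to validate LFNG as a candidate target.
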