Addgene plasmid #117351: pmiRGLO-LFNG-203
Purpose: Dual luciferase assay for miRNA-targeted UTR
Depositing lab: Volker Busskamp. Depositing organization: Technische Universitaet Dresden. Publication: Combined Experimental and System-Level Analyses Reveal the Complex Regulatory Network of miR-124 during Human Neurogenesis. Kutsche LK, Gysi DM, Fallmann J, Lenk K, Petri R, Swiersy A, Klapper SD, Pircs K, Khattak S, Stadler PF, Jakobsson J, Nowick K, Busskamp V. Cell Syst. 2018 Sep 28. pii: S2405-4712(18)30358-2. doi: 10.1016/j.cels.2018.08.011. PubMed 30292704.
Backbone
  Vector backbone: pmiRGLO
  Backbone manufacturer: Promega
  Backbone size w/o insert (bp): 7334
  Vector type: Mammalian Expression, Luciferase
  Selectable markers: Neomycin (select with G418)
Growth in bacteria
  Bacterial resistance: Ampicillin, 100 μg/mL
  Growth temperature: 37°C
  Growth strain: DH5alpha
  Copy number: High Copy
Gene/Insert
  Gene/Insert name: 3' UTR LFNG-203
  Species: H. sapiens (human)
  Insert size (bp): 291
  Promoter: Murine PGK-1
  Tag / fusion protein: luciferase (N terminal on backbone)
  Cloning method: Gibson Cloning
  Sequencing primers: 5′ Fluc-F1 (AGAAGCTGCGCGGTGGTGTTGTG); 3′ T7terminal
Terms and licenses: Academic/Nonprofit Terms; Industry Terms: Not Available to Industry
Depositor comments: 5' NheI cloning site destroyed, 3' XbaI cloning site destroyed
How to cite: pmiRGLO-LFNG-203 was a gift from Volker Busskamp (Addgene plasmid # 117351 ; http://n2t.net/addgene:117351 ; RRID:Addgene_117351)
